>Addgene plasmid #112055 | ACTB-(A)1x | depositor full sequence | sequence record 210859 | Full Sequence
TAGTTATTAATAGTAATCAATTACGGGGTCATTAGTTCATAGCCCATATATGGAGTTCCGCGTTACATAA
CTTACGGTAAATGGCCCGCCTGGCTGACCGCCCAACGACCCCCGCCCATTGACGTCAATAATGACGTATG
TTCCCATAGTAACGCCAATAGGGACTTTCCATTGACGTCAATGGGTGGAGTATTTACGGTAAACTGCCCA
CTTGGCAGTACATCAAGTGTATCATATGCCAAGTACGCCCCCTATTGACGTCAATGACGGTAAATGGCCC
GCCTGGCATTATGCCCAGTACATGACCTTATGGGACTTTCCTACTTGGCAGTACATCTACGTATTAGTCA
TCGCTATTACCATGGTGATGCGGTTTTGGCAGTACATCAATGGGCGTGGATAGCGGTTTGACTCACGGGG
ATTTCCAAGTCTCCACCCCATTGACGTCAATGGGAGTTTGTTTTGGCACCAAAATCAACGGGACTTTCCA
AAATGTCGTAACAACTCCGCCCCATTGACGCAAATGGGCGGTAGGCGTGTACGGTGGGAGGTCTATATAA
GCAGAGCTGGTTTAGTGAACCGTCAGATCCGCTAGCATGGATGATGATATCGCCGCGCTCGTCGTCGACA
ACGGCTCCGGCATGTGCAAGGCCGGCTTCGCGGGCGACGATGCCCCCCGGGCCGTCTTCCCCTCCATCGT
GGGGCGCCCCAGGCACCAGGGCGTGATGGTGGGCATGGGTCAGAAGGATTCCTATGTGGGCGACGAGGCC
CAGAGCAAGAGAGGCATCCTCACCCTGAAGTACCCCATCGAGCACGGCATCGTCACCAACTGGGACGACA
TGGAGAAAATCTGGCACCACACCTTCTACAATGAGCTGCGTGTGGCTCCCGAGGAGCACCCCGTGCTGCT
GACCGAGGCCCCCCTGAACCCCAAGGCCAACCGCGAGAAGATGACCCAGATCATGTTTGAGACCTTCAAC
ACCCCAGCCATGTACGTTGCTATCCAGGCTGTGCTATCCCTGTACGCCTCTGGCCGTACCACTGGCATCG
TGATGGACTCCGGTGACGGGGTCACCCACACTGTGCCCATCTACGAGGGGTATGCCCTCCCCCATGCCAT
CCTGCGTCTGGACCTGGCTGGCCGGGACCTGACTGACTACCTCATGAAGATCCTCACCGAGCGCGGCTAC
AGCTTCACCACCACGGCCGAGCGGGAAATCGTGCGTGACATTAAGGAGAAGCTGTGCTACGTCGCCCTGG
ACTTCGAGCAAGAGATGGCCACGGCTGCTTCCAGCTCCTCCCTGGAGAAGAGCTACGAGCTGCCTGACGG
CCAGGTCATCACCATTGGCAATGAGCGGTTCCGCTGCCCTGAGGCACTCTTCCAGCCTTCCTTCCTGGGC
ATGGAGTCCTGTGGCATCCACGAAACTACCTTCAACTCCATCATGAAGTGTGACGTGGACATCCGCAAAG
ACCTGTACGCCAACACAGTGCTGTCTGGCGGCACCACCATGTACCCTGGCATTGCCGACAGGATGCAGAA
GGAGATCACTGCCCTGGCACCCAGCACAATGAAGATCAAGATCATTGCTCCTCCTGAGCGCAAGTACTCC
GTGTGGATCGGCGGCTCCATCCTGGCCTCGCTGTCCACCTTCCAGCAGATGTGGATCAGCAAGCAGGAGT
ATGACGAGTCCGGCCCCTCCATCGTCCACCGCAAATGCTTCTAGGCTAGCATTCTGCAGTCGACGGTACC
GGCCTAAAAGCGTAGTGGGAAAGTGACGTGAAATTCGTCCAGATTACTTGATACGGTTATACTCCGAATG
CCACCTAGGCCATACAACGAGCAAGGAGACTCAGGATCCACCGGATCTAGATAACTGATCATAATCAGCC
ATACCACATTTGTAGAGGTTTTACTTGCTTTAAAAAACCTCCCACACCTCCCCCTGAACCTGAAACATAA
AATGAATGCAATTGTTGTTGTTAACTTGTTTATTGCAGCTTATAATGGTTACAAATAAAGCAATAGCATC
ACAAATTTCACAAATAAAGCATTTTTTTCACTGCATTCTAGTTGTGGTTTGTCCAAACTCATCAATGTAT
CTTAACGCGTAAATTGTAAGCGTTAATATTTTGTTAAAATTCGCGTTAAATTTTTGTTAAATCAGCTCAT
TTTTTAACCAATAGGCCGAAATCGGCAAAATCCCTTATAAATCAAAAGAATAGACCGAGATAGGGT
[37 nt withheld, positions 2237-2273]
AAAGAACGTGGACTCCAACGTCAAAGG
[49 nt withheld, positions 2301-2349]
T
[91 nt withheld, positions 2351-2441]
G
[124 nt withheld, positions 2443-2566]
CAGGTGGCACTTTTCGGGGAAATGTGCGCGGAACCCCTATTTGTTTATTTTTCTAAATACATTCAAATAT
GTATCCGCTCATGAGACAATAACCCTGATAAATGCTTCAATAATATTGAAAAAGGAAGAGTCCTGAGGCG
GAAAGAACCAGCTGTGGAATGTGTGTCAGTTAGGGTGTGGAAAGTCCCCAGGCTCCCCAGCAGGCAGAAG
TATGCAAAGCATGCATCTCAATTAGTCAGCAACCAGGTGTGGAAAGTCCCCAGGCTCCCCAGCAGGCAGA
AGTATGCAAAGCATGCATCTCAATTAGTCAGCAACCATAGTCCCGCCCCTAACTCCGCCCATCCCGCCCC
TAACTCCGCCCAGTTCCGCCCATTCTCCGCCCCATGGCTGACTAATTTTTTTTATTTATGCAGAGGCCGA
GGCCGCCTCGGCCTCTGAGCTATTCCAGAAGTAGTGAGGAGGCTTTTTTGGAGGCCTAGGCTTTTGCAAA
GATCGATCAAGAGACAGGATGAGGATCGTTTCGCATGATTGAACAAGATGGATTGCACGCAGGTTCTCCG
GCCGCTTGGGTGGAGAGGCTATTCGGCTATGACTGGGCACAACAGACAATCGGCTGCTCTGATGCCGCCG
TGTTCCGGCTGTCAGCGCAGGGGCGCCCGGTTCTTTTTGTCAAGACCGACCTGTCCGGTGCCCTGAATGA
ACTGCAAGACGAGGCAGCGCGGCTATCGTGGCTGGCCACGACGGGCGTTCCTTGCGCAGCTGTGCTCGAC
GTTGTCACTGAAGCGGGAAGGGACTGGCTGCTATTGGGCGAAGTGCCGGGGCAGGATCTCCTGTCATCTC
ACCTTGCTCCTGCCGAGAAAGTATCCATCATGGCTGATGCAATGCGGCGGCTGCATACGCTTGATCCGGC
TACCTGCCCATTCGACCACCAAGCGAAACATCGCATCGAGCGAGCACGTACTCGGATGGAAGCCGGTCTT
GTCGATCAGGATGATCTGGACGAAGAGCATCAGGGGCTCGCGCCAGCCGAACTGTTCGCCAGGCTCAAGG
CGAGCATGCCCGACGGCGAGGATCTCGTCGTGACCCATGGCGATGCCTGCTTGCCGAATATCATGGTGGA
AAATGGCCGCTTTTCTGGATTCATCGACTGTGGCCGGCTGGGTGTGGCGGACCGCTATCAGGACATAGCG
TTGGCTACCCGTGATATTGCTGAAGAGCTTGGCGGCGAATGGGCTGACCGCTTCCTCGTGCTTTACGGTA
TCGCCGCTCCCGATTCGCAGCGCATCGCCTTCTATCGCCTTCTTGACGAGTTCTTCTGAGCGGGACTCTG
GGGTTCGAAATGACCGACCAAGCGACGCCCAACCTGCCATCACGAGATTTCGATTCCACCGCCGCCTTCT
ATGAAAGGTTGGGCTTCGGAATCGTTTTCCGGGACGCCGGCTGGATGATCCTCCAGCGCGGGGATCTCAT
GCTGGAGTTCTTCGCCCACCCTAGGGGGAGGCTAACTGAAACACGGAAGGAGACAATACCGGAAGGAACC
CGCGCTATGACGGCAATAAAAAGACAGAATAAAACGCACGGTGTTGGGTCGTTTGTTCATAAACGCGGGG
TTCGGTCCCAGGGCTGGCACTCTGTCGATACCCCACCGAGACCCCATTGGGGCCAATACGCCCGCGTTTC
TTCCTTTTCCCCACCCCACCCCCCAAGTTCGGGTGAAGGCCCAGGGCTCGCAGCCAACGTCGGGGCGGCA
GGCCCTGCCATAGCCTCAGGTTACTCATATATACTTTAGATTGATTTAAAACTTCATTTTTAATTTAAAA
GGATCTAGGTGAAGATCCTTTTTGATAATCTCATGACCAAAATCCCTTAACGTGAGTTTTCGTTCCACTG
AGCGTCAGACCCCGTAGAAAAGATCAAAGGATCTTCTTGAGATCCTTTTTTTCTGCGCGTAATCTGCTGC
TTGCAAACAAAAAAACCACCGCTACCAGCGGTGGTTTGTTTGCCGGATCAAGAGCTACCAACTCTTTTTC
CGAAGGTAACTGGCTTCAGCAGAGCGCAGATACCAAATACTGTCCTTCTAGTGTAGCCGTAGTTAGGCCA
CCACTTCAAGAACTCTGTAGCACCGCCTACATACCTCGCTCTGCTAATCCTGTTACCAGTGGCTGCTGCC
AGTGGCGATAAGTCGTGTCTTACCGGGTTGGACTCAAGACGATAGTTACCGGATAAGGCGCAGCGGTCGG
GCTGAACGGGGGGTTCGTGCACACAGCCCAGCTTGGAGCGAACGACCTACACCGAACTGAGATACCTACA
GCGTGAGCTATGAGAAAGCGCCACGCTTCCCGAAGGGAGAAAGGCGGACAGGTATCCGGTAAGCGGCAGG
GTCGGAACAGGAGAGCGCACGAGGGAGCTTCCAGGGGGAAACGCCTGGTATCTTTATAGTCCTGTCGGGT
TTCGCCACCTCTGACTTGAGCGTCGATTTTTGTGATGCTCGTCAGGGGGGCGGAGCCTATGGAAAAACGC
CAGCAACGCGGCCTTTTTACGGTTCCTGGCCTTTTGCTGGCCTTTTGCTCACATGTTCTTTCCTGCGTTA
TCCCCTGATTCTGTGGATAACCGTATTACCGCCATGCAT
Features (pLannotate 1.2.2; 15 found; start..end, strand, type, name):
     61..364     +  enhancer       CMV enhancer: human cytomegalovirus immediate early enhancer
    365..568     +  promoter       CMV promoter: human cytomegalovirus (CMV) immediate early promoter
    597..1721    +  CDS            ACTB: ACTB_BOVIN - Experimental evidence at protein level: Swiss-Prot protein existence level 1. Actin is a highly conserved protein that polymerizes to produce filaments that form cross-linked networks in the cytoplasm of cells. Actin exists in both monomeric (G-actin) and polymeric (F-actin) forms, both forms playing key functions, such as cell motility and contraction. In addition to their role in the cytoplasmic cytoskeleton, G- and F-actin also localize in the nucleus, and regulate gene transcription and motility and repair of damaged DNA. From Bos taurus (Bovine).
   1731..1751    +  misc_feature   MCS (fragment): multiple cloning site
   1750..1871    +  ncRNA          AdoCbl-variant (fragment): Accession: RF01689 - AdoCbl variant RNA
   1876..1960    +  CDS            large T antigen (fragment): large T antigen from SV40 (simian virus 40)
   1983..2104    +  polyA_signal   SV40 poly(A) signal: SV40 polyadenylation signal
   2138..2566    -  rep_origin     f1 ori (sequence partly withheld): f1 bacteriophage origin of replication; arrow indicates direction of (+) strand synthesis
   2593..2697    +  promoter       AmpR promoter: bla
   2699..3056    +  promoter       SV40 promoter: SV40 enhancer and early promoter
   3091..3885    +  CDS            NeoR/KanR: aminoglycoside phosphotransferase from Tn5; aph(3')-II (or nptII); confers resistance to neomycin, kanamycin, and G418 (Geneticin®)
   3906..4058    +  CDS            ble (fragment): BLE_KLEPN - Experimental evidence at protein level: Swiss-Prot protein existence level 1. Binding protein with a strong affinity to the bleomycin family of antibiotics. Binds to CL990; an antimitotic-antibiotic compound. From Klebsiella pneumoniae.
   4117..4164    +  polyA_signal   HSV TK poly(A) signal: herpes simplex virus thymidine kinase polyadenylation signal (Cole and Stacy, 1985)
   4255..4271    -  polyA_signal   bGH poly(A) signal (fragment): bovine growth hormone polyadenylation signal
   4493..5081    +  rep_origin     ori: high-copy-number ColE1/pMB1/pBR322/pUC origin of replication
