>Addgene plasmid #112055 | ACTB-(A)1x | addgene full sequence | sequence record 214329 | Addgene NGS Result
GTTATTAATAGTAATCAATTACGGGGTCATTAGTTCATAGCCCATATATGGAGTTCCGCGTTACATAACT
TACGGTAAATGGCCCGCCTGGCTGACCGCCCAACGACCCCCGCCCATTGACGTCAATAATGACGTATGTT
CCCATAGTAACGCCAATAGGGACTTTCCATTGACGTCAATGGGTGGAGTATTTACGGTAAACTGCCCACT
TGGCAGTACATCAAGTGTATCATATGCCAAGTACGCCCCCTATTGACGTCAATGACGGTAAATGGCCCGC
CTGGCATTATGCCCAGTACATGACCTTATGGGACTTTCCTACTTGGCAGTACATCTACGTATTAGTCATC
GCTATTACCATGGTGATGCGGTTTTGGCAGTACATCAATGGGCGTGGATAGCGGTTTGACTCACGGGGAT
TTCCAAGTCTCCACCCCATTGACGTCAATGGGAGTTTGTTTTGGCACCAAAATCAACGGGACTTTCCAAA
ATGTCGTAACAACTCCGCCCCATTGACGCAAATGGGCGGTAGGCGTGTACGGTGGGAGGTCTATATAAGC
AGAGCTGGTTTAGTGAACCGTCAGATCCGCTAGCATGGATGATGATATCGCCGCGCTCGTCGTCGACAAC
GGCTCCGGCATGTGCAAGGCCGGCTTCGCGGGCGACGATGCCCCCCGGGCCGTCTTCCCCTCCATCGTGG
GGCGCCCCAGGCACCAGGGCGTGATGGTGGGCATGGGTCAGAAGGATTCCTATGTGGGCGACGAGGCCCA
GAGCAAGAGAGGCATCCTCACCCTGAAGTACCCCATCGAGCACGGCATCGTCACCAACTGGGACGACATG
GAGAAAATCTGGCACCACACCTTCTACAATGAGCTGCGTGTGGCTCCCGAGGAGCACCCCGTGCTGCTGA
CCGAGGCCCCCCTGAACCCCAAGGCCAACCGCGAGAAGATGACCCAGATCATGTTTGAGACCTTCAACAC
CCCAGCCATGTACGTTGCTATCCAGGCTGTGCTATCCCTGTACGCCTCTGGCCGTACCACTGGCATCGTG
ATGGACTCCGGTGACGGGGTCACCCACACTGTGCCCATCTACGAGGGGTATGCCCTCCCCCATGCCATCC
TGCGTCTGGACCTGGCTGGCCGGGACCTGACTGACTACCTCATGAAGATCCTCACCGAGCGCGGCTACAG
CTTCACCACCACGGCCGAGCGGGAAATCGTGCGTGACATTAAGGAGAAGCTGTGCTACGTCGCCCTGGAC
TTCGAGCAAGAGATGGCCACGGCTGCTTCCAGCTCCTCCCTGGAGAAGAGCTACGAGCTGCCTGACGGCC
AGGTCATCACCATTGGCAATGAGCGGTTCCGCTGCCCTGAGGCACTCTTCCAGCCTTCCTTCCTGGGCAT
GGAGTCCTGTGGCATCCACGAAACTACCTTCAACTCCATCATGAAGTGTGACGTGGACATCCGCAAAGAC
CTGTACGCCAACACAGTGCTGTCTGGCGGCACCACCATGTACCCTGGCATTGCCGACAGGATGCAGAAGG
AGATCACTGCCCTGGCACCCAGCACAATGAAGATCAAGATCATTGCTCCTCCTGAGCGCAAGTACTCCGT
GTGGATCGGCGGCTCCATCCTGGCCTCGCTGTCCACCTTCCAGCAGATGTGGATCAGCAAGCAGGAGTAT
GACGAGTCCGGCCCCTCCATCGTCCACCGCAAATGCTTCTAGGCTAGCATTCTGCAGTCGACGGTACCGG
CCTAAAAGCGTAGTGGGAAAGTGACGTGAAATTCGTCCAGATTACTTGATACGGTTATACTCCGAATGCC
ACCTAGGCCATACAACGAGCAAGGAGACTCAGGATCCACCGGATCTAGATAACTGATCATAATCAGCCAT
ACCACATTTGTAGAGGTTTTACTTGCTTTAAAAAACCTCCCACACCTCCCCCTGAACCTGAAACATAAAA
TGAATGCAATTGTTGTTGTTAACTTGTTTATTGCAGCTTATAATGGTTACAAATAAAGCAATAGCATCAC
AAATTTCACAAATAAAGCATTTTTTTCACTGCATTCTAGTTGTGGTTTGTCCAAACTCATCAATGTATCT
TAACGCGTAAATTGTAAGCGTTAATATTTTGTTAAAATTCGCGTTAAATTTTTGTTAAATCAGCTCATTT
TTTAACCAATAGGCCGAAATCGGCAAAATCCCTTATAAATCAAAAGAATAGACCGAGATAGGGT
[37 nt withheld, positions 2235-2271]
AAAGAACGTGGACTCCAACGTCAAAGG
[49 nt withheld, positions 2299-2347]
T
[91 nt withheld, positions 2349-2439]
G
[124 nt withheld, positions 2441-2564]
CAGGTGGCACTTTTCGGGGAAATGTGCGCGGAACCCCTATTTGTTTATTTTTCTAAATACATTCAAATAT
GTATCCGCTCATGAGACAATAACCCTGATAAATGCTTCAATAATATTGAAAAAGGAAGAGTCCTGAGGCG
GAAAGAACCAGCTGTGGAATGTGTGTCAGTTAGGGTGTGGAAAGTCCCCAGGCTCCCCAGCAGGCAGAAG
TATGCAAAGCATGCATCTCAATTAGTCAGCAACCAGGTGTGGAAAGTCCCCAGGCTCCCCAGCAGGCAGA
AGTATGCAAAGCATGCATCTCAATTAGTCAGCAACCATAGTCCCGCCCCTAACTCCGCCCATCCCGCCCC
TAACTCCGCCCAGTTCCGCCCATTCTCCGCCCCATGGCTGACTAATTTTTTTTATTTATGCAGAGGCCGA
GGCCGCCTCGGCCTCTGAGCTATTCCAGAAGTAGTGAGGAGGCTTTTTTGGAGGCCTAGGCTTTTGCAAA
GATCGATCAAGAGACAGGATGAGGATCGTTTCGCATGATTGAACAAGATGGATTGCACGCAGGTTCTCCG
GCCGCTTGGGTGGAGAGGCTATTCGGCTATGACTGGGCACAACAGACAATCGGCTGCTCTGATGCCGCCG
TGTTCCGGCTGTCAGCGCAGGGGCGCCCGGTTCTTTTTGTCAAGACCGACCTGTCCGGTGCCCTGAATGA
ACTGCAAGACGAGGCAGCGCGGCTATCGTGGCTGGCCACGACGGGCGTTCCTTGCGCAGCTGTGCTCGAC
GTTGTCACTGAAGCGGGAAGGGACTGGCTGCTATTGGGCGAAGTGCCGGGGCAGGATCTCCTGTCATCTC
ACCTTGCTCCTGCCGAGAAAGTATCCATCATGGCTGATGCAATGCGGCGGCTGCATACGCTTGATCCGGC
TACCTGCCCATTCGACCACCAAGCGAAACATCGCATCGAGCGAGCACGTACTCGGATGGAAGCCGGTCTT
GTCGATCAGGATGATCTGGACGAAGAGCATCAGGGGCTCGCGCCAGCCGAACTGTTCGCCAGGCTCAAGG
CGAGCATGCCCGACGGCGAGGATCTCGTCGTGACCCATGGCGATGCCTGCTTGCCGAATATCATGGTGGA
AAATGGCCGCTTTTCTGGATTCATCGACTGTGGCCGGCTGGGTGTGGCGGACCGCTATCAGGACATAGCG
TTGGCTACCCGTGATATTGCTGAAGAGCTTGGCGGCGAATGGGCTGACCGCTTCCTCGTGCTTTACGGTA
TCGCCGCTCCCGATTCGCAGCGCATCGCCTTCTATCGCCTTCTTGACGAGTTCTTCTGAGCGGGACTCTG
GGGTTCGAAATGACCGACCAAGCGACGCCCAACCTGCCATCACGAGATTTCGATTCCACCGCCGCCTTCT
ATGAAAGGTTGGGCTTCGGAATCGTTTTCCGGGACGCCGGCTGGATGATCCTCCAGCGCGGGGATCTCAT
GCTGGAGTTCTTCGCCCACCCTAGGGGGAGGCTAACTGAAACACGGAAGGAGACAATACCGGAAGGAACC
CGCGCTATGACGGCAATAAAAAGACAGAATAAAACGCACGGTGTTGGGTCGTTTGTTCATAAACGCGGGG
TTCGGTCCCAGGGCTGGCACTCTGTCGATACCCCACCGAGACCCCATTGGGGCCAATACGCCCGCGTTTC
TTCCTTTTCCCCACCCCACCCCCCAAGTTCGGGTGAAGGCCCAGGGCTCGCAGCCAACGTCGGGGCGGCA
GGCCCTGCCATAGCCTCAGGTTACTCATATATACTTTAGATTGATTTAAAACTTCATTTTTAATTTAAAA
GGATCTAGGTGAAGATCCTTTTTGATAATCTCATGACCAAAATCCCTTAACGTGAGTTTTCGTTCCACTG
AGCGTCAGACCCCGTAGAAAAGATCAAAGGATCTTCTTGAGATCCTTTTTTTCTGCGCGTAATCTGCTGC
TTGCAAACAAAAAAACCACCGCTACCAGCGGTGGTTTGTTTGCCGGATCAAGAGCTACCAACTCTTTTTC
CGAAGGTAACTGGCTTCAGCAGAGCGCAGATACCAAATACTGTTCTTCTAGTGTAGCCGTAGTTAGGCCA
CCACTTCAAGAACTCTGTAGCACCGCCTACATACCTCGCTCTGCTAATCCTGTTACCAGTGGCTGCTGCC
AGTGGCGATAAGTCGTGTCTTACCGGGTTGGACTCAAGACGATAGTTACCGGATAAGGCGCAGCGGTCGG
GCTGAACGGGGGGTTCGTGCACACAGCCCAGCTTGGAGCGAACGACCTACACCGAACTGAGATACCTACA
GCGTGAGCTATGAGAAAGCGCCACGCTTCCCGAAGGGAGAAAGGCGGACAGGTATCCGGTAAGCGGCAGG
GTCGGAACAGGAGAGCGCACGAGGGAGCTTCCAGGGGGAAACGCCTGGTATCTTTATAGTCCTGTCGGGT
TTCGCCACCTCTGACTTGAGCGTCGATTTTTGTGATGCTCGTCAGGGGGGCGGAGCCTATGGAAAAACGC
CAGCAACGCGGCCTTTTTACGGTTCCTGGCCTTTTGCTGGCCTTTTGCTCACATGTTCTTTCCTGCGTTA
TCCCCTGATTCTGTGGATAACCGTATTACCGCCATGCATTA
Features (pLannotate 1.2.2; 15 found; start..end, strand, type, name):
     59..362     +  enhancer       CMV enhancer: human cytomegalovirus immediate early enhancer
    363..566     +  promoter       CMV promoter: human cytomegalovirus (CMV) immediate early promoter
    595..1719    +  CDS            ACTB: ACTB_BOVIN - Experimental evidence at protein level: Swiss-Prot protein existence level 1. Actin is a highly conserved protein that polymerizes to produce filaments that form cross-linked networks in the cytoplasm of cells. Actin exists in both monomeric (G-actin) and polymeric (F-actin) forms, both forms playing key functions, such as cell motility and contraction. In addition to their role in the cytoplasmic cytoskeleton, G- and F-actin also localize in the nucleus, and regulate gene transcription and motility and repair of damaged DNA. From Bos taurus (Bovine).
   1729..1749    +  misc_feature   MCS (fragment): multiple cloning site
   1748..1869    +  ncRNA          AdoCbl-variant (fragment): Accession: RF01689 - AdoCbl variant RNA
   1874..1958    +  CDS            large T antigen (fragment): large T antigen from SV40 (simian virus 40)
   1981..2102    +  polyA_signal   SV40 poly(A) signal: SV40 polyadenylation signal
   2136..2564    -  rep_origin     f1 ori (sequence partly withheld): f1 bacteriophage origin of replication; arrow indicates direction of (+) strand synthesis
   2591..2695    +  promoter       AmpR promoter: bla
   2697..3054    +  promoter       SV40 promoter: SV40 enhancer and early promoter
   3089..3883    +  CDS            NeoR/KanR: aminoglycoside phosphotransferase from Tn5; aph(3')-II (or nptII); confers resistance to neomycin, kanamycin, and G418 (Geneticin®)
   3904..4056    +  CDS            ble (fragment): BLE_KLEPN - Experimental evidence at protein level: Swiss-Prot protein existence level 1. Binding protein with a strong affinity to the bleomycin family of antibiotics. Binds to CL990; an antimitotic-antibiotic compound. From Klebsiella pneumoniae.
   4115..4162    +  polyA_signal   HSV TK poly(A) signal: herpes simplex virus thymidine kinase polyadenylation signal (Cole and Stacy, 1985)
   4253..4269    -  polyA_signal   bGH poly(A) signal (fragment): bovine growth hormone polyadenylation signal
   4491..5079    +  rep_origin     ori: high-copy-number ColE1/pMB1/pBR322/pUC origin of replication
