[The description below was written by a language model from this plasmid's Addgene catalogue record and pLannotate feature annotations shown in this document.]
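Description:
ACTB-(A)1x is a mammalian expression plasmid built on a Clontech C1-type backbone that produces human beta-actin (ACTB) mRNA carrying a single copy of the Riboglow RNA tag, variant A. Transcription is driven by the human cytomegalovirus immediate-early enhancer and promoter and terminated by the SV40 polyadenylation signal. The ACTB coding sequence sits directly downstream of the promoter. The automated annotation matches it to the bovine actin protein entry, which reflects the very high conservation of actin, while the catalogue record specifies the human reference transcript. The Riboglow element is placed after the stop codon, between KpnI and BamHI sites according to the depositor. It therefore resides in the 3′ untranslated region and tags the transcript rather than the protein. The feature tables identify this segment as a cobalamin (AdoCbl-variant) riboswitch-family RNA, consistent with a riboswitch-derived tag.

The plasmid is maintained at high copy in E. coli through a ColE1/pUC-type origin and also carries an f1 origin. A single NeoR/KanR aminoglycoside phosphotransferase gene, preceded by tandem bacterial (bla) and SV40 early promoters and followed by the HSV TK polyadenylation signal, gives kanamycin resistance in bacteria and can confer G418 resistance in mammalian cells. The short large T antigen, ble and bGH fragments in the annotation appear to be backbone remnants rather than functional elements. The depositor and sequencing-derived records have the same length and the same feature layout, offset by two nucleotides. The construct is intended for imaging ACTB mRNA in live mammalian cells, as the single-copy version of the Riboglow tag.
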