Addgene plasmid #112055: ACTB-(A)1x
Purpose: ACTB mRNA tagged with 1 copy of Riboglow (variant A)
Depositing lab: Amy Palmer. Depositing organization: University of Colorado, Boulder. Publication: A multicolor riboswitch-based platform for imaging of RNA in live mammalian cells. Braselmann E, Wierzba AJ, Polaski JT, Chrominski M, Holmes ZE, Hung ST, Batan D, Wheeler JR, Parker R, Jimenez R, Gryko D, Batey RT, Palmer AE. Nat Chem Biol. 2018 Jul 30. pii: 10.1038/s41589-018-0103-7. doi: 10.1038/s41589-018-0103-7. PubMed 30061719.
Backbone
  Vector backbone: C1
  Backbone manufacturer: Clontech
  Vector type: Mammalian Expression
Growth in bacteria
  Bacterial resistance: Kanamycin, 50 μg/mL
  Growth temperature: 37°C
  Growth strain: DH5alpha
  Copy number: High Copy
Gene/Insert
  Gene/Insert name: ACTB (alt name: NCBI Reference Sequence: NM_001101.3)
  Species: H. sapiens (human)
  Mutation: 1 copy of Riboglow tag (variant A) after stop codon
  Entrez Gene: ACTB (a.k.a. BKRNS, BNS, BRWS1, CSMH, DDS1, PS1TP5BP1, THC8)
  Promoter: CMV
  Tag / fusion protein: Riboglow RNA tag (C terminal on insert)
  Cloning method: Restriction Enzyme; 5′ cloning site Unknown (unknown if destroyed); 3′ cloning site Unknown (unknown if destroyed)
  Sequencing primers: 5′ Quintara Bio: CMV Forward (5'-CGCAAATGGGCGGTAGGCGTG-3'); 3′ Quintara Bio: SV50pA-R (5'-GAAATTTGTGATGCTATTGC-3')
Terms and licenses: Academic/Nonprofit Terms; Industry Terms: Not Available to Industry
Depositor comments: 1 copy of Riboglow (variant A), flanked by restriction sites as follows: KpnI - A - BamHI
How to cite: ACTB-(A)1x was a gift from Amy Palmer (Addgene plasmid # 112055 ; http://n2t.net/addgene:112055 ; RRID:Addgene_112055)
