>Addgene plasmid #112055 | ACTB-(A)1x | depositor partial sequence | sequence record 210860 | ACTB sequence, includes 5' and 3' NheI cut sites
GCTAGCATGGATGATGATATCGCCGCGCTCGTCGTCGACAACGGCTCCGGCATGTGCAAGGCCGGCTTCG
CGGGCGACGATGCCCCCCGGGCCGTCTTCCCCTCCATCGTGGGGCGCCCCAGGCACCAGGGCGTGATGGT
GGGCATGGGTCAGAAGGATTCCTATGTGGGCGACGAGGCCCAGAGCAAGAGAGGCATCCTCACCCTGAAG
TACCCCATCGAGCACGGCATCGTCACCAACTGGGACGACATGGAGAAAATCTGGCACCACACCTTCTACA
ATGAGCTGCGTGTGGCTCCCGAGGAGCACCCCGTGCTGCTGACCGAGGCCCCCCTGAACCCCAAGGCCAA
CCGCGAGAAGATGACCCAGATCATGTTTGAGACCTTCAACACCCCAGCCATGTACGTTGCTATCCAGGCT
GTGCTATCCCTGTACGCCTCTGGCCGTACCACTGGCATCGTGATGGACTCCGGTGACGGGGTCACCCACA
CTGTGCCCATCTACGAGGGGTATGCCCTCCCCCATGCCATCCTGCGTCTGGACCTGGCTGGCCGGGACCT
GACTGACTACCTCATGAAGATCCTCACCGAGCGCGGCTACAGCTTCACCACCACGGCCGAGCGGGAAATC
GTGCGTGACATTAAGGAGAAGCTGTGCTACGTCGCCCTGGACTTCGAGCAAGAGATGGCCACGGCTGCTT
CCAGCTCCTCCCTGGAGAAGAGCTACGAGCTGCCTGACGGCCAGGTCATCACCATTGGCAATGAGCGGTT
CCGCTGCCCTGAGGCACTCTTCCAGCCTTCCTTCCTGGGCATGGAGTCCTGTGGCATCCACGAAACTACC
TTCAACTCCATCATGAAGTGTGACGTGGACATCCGCAAAGACCTGTACGCCAACACAGTGCTGTCTGGCG
GCACCACCATGTACCCTGGCATTGCCGACAGGATGCAGAAGGAGATCACTGCCCTGGCACCCAGCACAAT
GAAGATCAAGATCATTGCTCCTCCTGAGCGCAAGTACTCCGTGTGGATCGGCGGCTCCATCCTGGCCTCG
CTGTCCACCTTCCAGCAGATGTGGATCAGCAAGCAGGAGTATGACGAGTCCGGCCCCTCCATCGTCCACC
GCAAATGCTTCTAGGCTAGC
