>Addgene plasmid #112055 | ACTB-(A)1x | depositor partial sequence | sequence record 210861 | 1 copy of Riboglow (variant A)
GGTACCGGCCTAAAAGCGTAGTGGGAAAGTGACGTGAAATTCGTCCAGATTACTTGATACGGTTATACTC
CGAATGCCACCTAGGCCATACAACGAGCAAGGAGACTCAGGATCC
